Addgene plasmid #209708: pCMV-MBP-yATOM_SH2
Purpose: Mammalian expression of y-ATOM biosensor for SH2
Depositing lab: Stewart Loh. Depositing organization: SUNY Upstate Medical University. Publication: Adaptable, turn-on maturation (ATOM) fluorescent biosensors for multiplexed detection in cells. Sekhon H, Ha JH, Presti MF, Procopio SB, Jarvis AR, Mirsky PO, John AM, Loh SN. Nat Methods. 2023 Nov 9. doi: 10.1038/s41592-023-02065-w. PubMed 37945909.
Backbone
  Vector backbone: pCMV-N1
  Vector type: Mammalian Expression
Growth in bacteria
  Bacterial resistance: Kanamycin, 50 μg/mL
  Growth temperature: 37°C
  Growth strain: DH5alpha
  Copy number: High Copy
Gene/Insert
  Gene/Insert name: MBP-yATOM_SH2
  Species: Synthetic
  Tag / fusion protein: MBP (N terminal on insert)
  Cloning method: Restriction Enzyme; 5′ cloning site Unknown (unknown if destroyed); 3′ cloning site Unknown (unknown if destroyed)
Terms and licenses: Academic/Nonprofit Terms; Industry Terms: Not Available to Industry
Depositor comments: Please visit https://doi.org/10.1101/2023.03.28.534597 for bioRxiv preprint.
How to cite: pCMV-MBP-yATOM_SH2 was a gift from Stewart Loh (Addgene plasmid # 209708 ; http://n2t.net/addgene:209708 ; RRID:Addgene_209708)
