[The description below was written by a language model from this plasmid's Addgene catalogue record and pLannotate feature annotations shown in this document.]
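Description:
pCMV-MBP-yATOM_SH2 is a 6,235-nt mammalian expression plasmid built on a pCMV-N1 backbone. It expresses a synthetic yellow ATOM (adaptable, turn-on maturation) fluorescent biosensor directed against an SH2 domain. The plasmid is propagated in E. coli at high copy from a ColE1/pUC-type origin and also carries an f1 phage origin. Selection relies on a single NeoR/KanR (Tn5 aminoglycoside phosphotransferase) gene placed behind tandem bacterial (AmpR/bla) and SV40 early promoters and followed by an HSV TK polyadenylation signal. This arrangement gives kanamycin resistance in bacteria and could support G418 selection in mammalian cells. Short matches to a bleomycin-binding protein gene and a bGH poly(A) signal are also annotated, but these are only fragments and are probably backbone remnants.

The payload is driven by the human CMV immediate-early enhancer and promoter and terminated by an SV40 poly(A) signal. The open reading frame begins with a signal-sequence-free E. coli maltose binding protein, which stays in the cytosol and forms the N-terminal fusion partner. It is followed by sequences annotated as fragments of circularly permuted Venus (cp173Venus) and the C-terminal portion of mVenus. An unannotated stretch of roughly 350 nt lies between these two Venus-derived segments. It may encode the SH2-recognising binding domain, but the record does not identify it. A short fragment matching SV40 large T antigen sits at the 3′ end of the cassette, and its function is also not stated. According to the record, the construct is used to express the sensor in mammalian cells, where yellow fluorescence is intended to report the presence of the SH2 target and can be multiplexed with other ATOM sensors.
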