Features (pLannotate 1.2.2; 16 found; start..end, strand, type, name):
     61..364     +  enhancer       CMV enhancer: human cytomegalovirus immediate early enhancer
    365..568     +  promoter       CMV promoter: human cytomegalovirus (CMV) immediate early promoter
    591..637     +  misc_feature   MCS (fragment): multiple cloning site
    642..1742    +  CDS            MBP: maltose binding protein from E. coli; malE (mutated); This version of the gene does not encode a signal sequence, so MBP will remain in the cytosol.
   1816..2438    +  CDS            cp173Venus (fragment): circularly permuted form of the Venus yellow fluorescent protein (Nagai et al., 2004) efficient FRET acceptor for CFP
   2784..2897    +  CDS            VC155 (fragment): C-terminal fragment of mVenus for use in bimolecular fluorescence complementation (BiFC) (Kodama and Hu, 2010)
   2917..3000    +  CDS            large T antigen (fragment): large T antigen from SV40 (simian virus 40)
   3023..3144    +  polyA_signal   SV40 poly(A) signal: SV40 polyadenylation signal
   3178..3606    -  rep_origin     f1 ori (sequence partly withheld): f1 bacteriophage origin of replication; arrow indicates direction of (+) strand synthesis
   3633..3737    +  promoter       AmpR promoter: bla
   3739..4096    +  promoter       SV40 promoter: SV40 enhancer and early promoter
   4131..4925    +  CDS            NeoR/KanR: aminoglycoside phosphotransferase from Tn5; aph(3')-II (or nptII); confers resistance to neomycin, kanamycin, and G418 (Geneticin®)
   4946..5098    +  CDS            ble (fragment): BLE_KLEPN - Experimental evidence at protein level: Swiss-Prot protein existence level 1. Binding protein with a strong affinity to the bleomycin family of antibiotics. Binds to CL990; an antimitotic-antibiotic compound. From Klebsiella pneumoniae.
   5157..5204    +  polyA_signal   HSV TK poly(A) signal: herpes simplex virus thymidine kinase polyadenylation signal (Cole and Stacy, 1985)
   5295..5311    -  polyA_signal   bGH poly(A) signal (fragment): bovine growth hormone polyadenylation signal
   5533..6121    +  rep_origin     ori: high-copy-number ColE1/pMB1/pBR322/pUC origin of replication
>Addgene plasmid #209708 | pCMV-MBP-yATOM_SH2 | addgene full sequence | sequence record 413187 | Addgene NGS Result
TAGTTATTAATAGTAATCAATTACGGGGTCATTAGTTCATAGCCCATATATGGAGTTCCGCGTTACATAA
CTTACGGTAAATGGCCCGCCTGGCTGACCGCCCAACGACCCCCGCCCATTGACGTCAATAATGACGTATG
TTCCCATAGTAACGCCAATAGGGACTTTCCATTGACGTCAATGGGTGGAGTATTTACGGTAAACTGCCCA
CTTGGCAGTACATCAAGTGTATCATATGCCAAGTACGCCCCCTATTGACGTCAATGACGGTAAATGGCCC
GCCTGGCATTATGCCCAGTACATGACCTTATGGGACTTTCCTACTTGGCAGTACATCTACGTATTAGTCA
TCGCTATTACCATGGTGATGCGGTTTTGGCAGTACATCAATGGGCGTGGATAGCGGTTTGACTCACGGGG
ATTTCCAAGTCTCCACCCCATTGACGTCAATGGGAGTTTGTTTTGGCACCAAAATCAACGGGACTTTCCA
AAATGTCGTAACAACTCCGCCCCATTGACGCAAATGGGCGGTAGGCGTGTACGGTGGGAGGTCTATATAA
GCAGAGCTGGTTTAGTGAACCGTCAGATCCGCTAGCGCTACCGGACTCAGATCTCGAGCTCAAGCTTCGA
ATTCTGCCACCATGAAAACTGAAGAAGGTAAACTGGTAATCTGGATTAACGGCGATAAAGGCTATAACGG
TCTCGCTGAAGTCGGTAAGAAATTCGAGAAAGATACCGGAATTAAAGTCACCGTTGAGCATCCGGATAAA
CTGGAAGAGAAATTCCCACAGGTTGCGGCAACTGGCGATGGCCCTGACATTATCTTCTGGGCACACGACC
GCTTTGGTGGCTACGCTCAATCTGGCCTGTTGGCTGAAATCACCCCGGACAAAGCGTTCCAGGACAAGCT
GTATCCGTTTACCTGGGATGCCGTACGTTACAACGGCAAGCTGATTGCTTACCCGATCGCTGTTGAAGCG
TTATCGCTGATTTATAACAAAGATCTGCTGCCGAACCCGCCAAAAACCTGGGAAGAGATCCCGGCGCTGG
ATAAAGAACTGAAAGCGAAAGGTAAGAGCGCGCTGATGTTCAACCTGCAAGAACCGTACTTCACCTGGCC
GCTGATTGCTGCTGACGGGGGTTATGCGTTCAAGTATGAAAACGGCAAGTACGACATTAAAGACGTGGGC
GTGGATAACGCTGGCGCGAAAGCGGGTCTGACCTTCCTGGTTGACCTGATTAAAAACAAACACATGAATG
CAGACACCGATTACTCCATCGCAGAAGCTGCCTTTAATAAAGGCGAAACAGCGATGACCATCAACGGCCC
GTGGGCATGGTCCAACATCGACACCAGCAAAGTGAATTATGGTGTAACGGTACTGCCGACCTTCAAGGGT
CAACCATCCAAACCGTTCGTTGGCGTGCTGAGCGCAGGTATTAACGCCGCCAGTCCGAACAAAGAGCTGG
CAAAAGAGTTCCTCGAAAACTATCTGCTGACTGATGAAGGTCTGGAAGCGGTTAATAAAGACAAACCGCT
GGGTGCCGTAGCGCTGAAGTCTTACGAGGAAGAGTTGGCGAAAGATCCACGTATTGCCGCCACTATGGAA
AACGCCCAGAAAGGTGAAATCATGCCGAACATCCCGCAGATGTCCGCTTTCTGGTATGCCGTGCGTACTG
CGGTGATCAACGCCGCCAGCGGTCGTCAGACTGTCGATGAAGCCCTGAAAGACGCGCAGACTAATTCGAG
CTCGCTGGAAGTTCTGTTCCAGGGGCCCAAGGTACCAGGAGCTGCGACACCGGTAACTGCAGACATGCTG
CCCGACAACCACTACCTGAGCTATCAGTCCGTTCTGAGCAAAGACCCCAACGAGAAGCGCGATCACATGG
TCCTGCTGGAGTTCGTGACCGCCGCCGGGATCACTCTCGGCATGGACGAGCTGTACAAGGGCGGTGGATC
CGGTGGTATGGTGAGCAAGGGCGAGGAGCTGTTCACCGGGGTGGTGCCCATCCTGGTCGAGCTGGACGGC
GACGTAAACGGCCACAAGTTCAGCGTCCGCGGCGAGGGCGAGGGCGATGCCACCAACGGCAAGCTGACCC
TGAAGCTGATCTGCACCACCGGCAAGCTGCCCGTGCCCTGGCCCACCCTCGTGACCACCCTGGGCTACGG
CCTAGCCTGCTTCAGCCGCTACCCCGACCACATGAAGCAGCACGACTTCTTCAAGTCCGCCATGCCCGAA
GGCTACGTCCAGGAGCGCACCATCTCTTTCAAGGACGACGGTACCTACAAGACCCGCGCCGAGGTGAAGT
TCGAGGGCGACACCCTGGTGAACCGCATCGAGCTGAAGGGCATCGACTTCAAGGAGGACGGCAACATCCT
GGGGCACAAGCTGGAGTACAACTTCAACAGCCACAACGTCTATATCACGGCCGACAAGTCTCCGGTTCAG
GAATTCACTGTACCATATTCTTCTTCTACTGCTACCATCAGCGGCCTGAGCCCGGGTGTCGACTATACCA
TCACTGTATACGCATGGGGTGAAGACTCTGCTGGTTACATGTTCATGTACAGCCCAATCTCGATTAACTA
CCGTACCGGAGGTTCAGGCAGTGGTGGTGCTAGCGGTGGTGCGACTGGAGGCAGTGGCGGTGGATCTTCT
GTTCCGACCAAACTGGAAGTTGTTGCTGCGACCCCGACTAGCCTGCTGATCAGCTGGGATGCGCCGATGT
CTTCTTCTTCTGTTTACTATTACCGTATCACGTACGGTGAAACGGGTGGTAACCAGAAGAACGGCATCAA
GGCTAACTTCAAGATCCGCCACAACGTTGAGGACGGCAGCGTGCAGCTCGCCGACCACTACCAGCAGAAC
ACCCCCATCGGCGACGGCCCCGTGCTGTAAAGCGGCCGCGACTCTAGATCATAATCAGCCATACCACATT
TGTAGAGGTTTTACTTGCTTTAAAAAACCTCCCACACCTCCCCCTGAACCTGAAACATAAAATGAATGCA
ATTGTTGTTGTTAACTTGTTTATTGCAGCTTATAATGGTTACAAATAAAGCAATAGCATCACAAATTTCA
CAAATAAAGCATTTTTTTCACTGCATTCTAGTTGTGGTTTGTCCAAACTCATCAATGTATCTTAAGGCGT
AAATTGTAAGCGTTAATATTTTGTTAAAATTCGCGTTAAATTTTTGTTAAATCAGCTCATTTTTTAACCA
ATAGGCCGAAATCGGCAAAATCCCTTATAAATCAAAAGAATAGACCGAGATAGGGT
[37 nt withheld, positions 3277-3313]
AAAGAACGTGGACTCCAACGTCAAAGG
[49 nt withheld, positions 3341-3389]
T
[91 nt withheld, positions 3391-3481]
G
[124 nt withheld, positions 3483-3606]
CAGGTGGCACTTTTCGGGGAAATGTGCGCGGAACCCCTATTTGTTTATTTTTCTAAATACATTCAAATAT
GTATCCGCTCATGAGACAATAACCCTGATAAATGCTTCAATAATATTGAAAAAGGAAGAGTCCTGAGGCG
GAAAGAACCAGCTGTGGAATGTGTGTCAGTTAGGGTGTGGAAAGTCCCCAGGCTCCCCAGCAGGCAGAAG
TATGCAAAGCATGCATCTCAATTAGTCAGCAACCAGGTGTGGAAAGTCCCCAGGCTCCCCAGCAGGCAGA
AGTATGCAAAGCATGCATCTCAATTAGTCAGCAACCATAGTCCCGCCCCTAACTCCGCCCATCCCGCCCC
TAACTCCGCCCAGTTCCGCCCATTCTCCGCCCCATGGCTGACTAATTTTTTTTATTTATGCAGAGGCCGA
GGCCGCCTCGGCCTCTGAGCTATTCCAGAAGTAGTGAGGAGGCTTTTTTGGAGGCCTAGGCTTTTGCAAA
GATCGATCAAGAGACAGGATGAGGATCGTTTCGCATGATTGAACAAGATGGATTGCACGCAGGTTCTCCG
GCCGCTTGGGTGGAGAGGCTATTCGGCTATGACTGGGCACAACAGACAATCGGCTGCTCTGATGCCGCCG
TGTTCCGGCTGTCAGCGCAGGGGCGCCCGGTTCTTTTTGTCAAGACCGACCTGTCCGGTGCCCTGAATGA
ACTGCAAGACGAGGCAGCGCGGCTATCGTGGCTGGCCACGACGGGCGTTCCTTGCGCAGCTGTGCTCGAC
GTTGTCACTGAAGCGGGAAGGGACTGGCTGCTATTGGGCGAAGTGCCGGGGCAGGATCTCCTGTCATCTC
ACCTTGCTCCTGCCGAGAAAGTATCCATCATGGCTGATGCAATGCGGCGGCTGCATACGCTTGATCCGGC
TACCTGCCCATTCGACCACCAAGCGAAACATCGCATCGAGCGAGCACGTACTCGGATGGAAGCCGGTCTT
GTCGATCAGGATGATCTGGACGAAGAGCATCAGGGGCTCGCGCCAGCCGAACTGTTCGCCAGGCTCAAGG
CGAGCATGCCCGACGGCGAGGATCTCGTCGTGACCCATGGCGATGCCTGCTTGCCGAATATCATGGTGGA
AAATGGCCGCTTTTCTGGATTCATCGACTGTGGCCGGCTGGGTGTGGCGGACCGCTATCAGGACATAGCG
TTGGCTACCCGTGATATTGCTGAAGAGCTTGGCGGCGAATGGGCTGACCGCTTCCTCGTGCTTTACGGTA
TCGCCGCTCCCGATTCGCAGCGCATCGCCTTCTATCGCCTTCTTGACGAGTTCTTCTGAGCGGGACTCTG
GGGTTCGAAATGACCGACCAAGCGACGCCCAACCTGCCATCACGAGATTTCGATTCCACCGCCGCCTTCT
ATGAAAGGTTGGGCTTCGGAATCGTTTTCCGGGACGCCGGCTGGATGATCCTCCAGCGCGGGGATCTCAT
GCTGGAGTTCTTCGCCCACCCTAGGGGGAGGCTAACTGAAACACGGAAGGAGACAATACCGGAAGGAACC
CGCGCTATGACGGCAATAAAAAGACAGAATAAAACGCACGGTGTTGGGTCGTTTGTTCATAAACGCGGGG
TTCGGTCCCAGGGCTGGCACTCTGTCGATACCCCACCGAGACCCCATTGGGGCCAATACGCCCGCGTTTC
TTCCTTTTCCCCACCCCACCCCCCAAGTTCGGGTGAAGGCCCAGGGCTCGCAGCCAACGTCGGGGCGGCA
GGCCCTGCCATAGCCTCAGGTTACTCATATATACTTTAGATTGATTTAAAACTTCATTTTTAATTTAAAA
GGATCTAGGTGAAGATCCTTTTTGATAATCTCATGACCAAAATCCCTTAACGTGAGTTTTCGTTCCACTG
AGCGTCAGACCCCGTAGAAAAGATCAAAGGATCTTCTTGAGATCCTTTTTTTCTGCGCGTAATCTGCTGC
TTGCAAACAAAAAAACCACCGCTACCAGCGGTGGTTTGTTTGCCGGATCAAGAGCTACCAACTCTTTTTC
CGAAGGTAACTGGCTTCAGCAGAGCGCAGATACCAAATACTGTTCTTCTAGTGTAGCCGTAGTTAGGCCA
CCACTTCAAGAACTCTGTAGCACCGCCTACATACCTCGCTCTGCTAATCCTGTTACCAGTGGCTGCTGCC
AGTGGCGATAAGTCGTGTCTTACCGGGTTGGACTCAAGACGATAGTTACCGGATAAGGCGCAGCGGTCGG
GCTGAACGGGGGGTTCGTGCACACAGCCCAGCTTGGAGCGAACGACCTACACCGAACTGAGATACCTACA
GCGTGAGCTATGAGAAAGCGCCACGCTTCCCGAAGGGAGAAAGGCGGACAGGTATCCGGTAAGCGGCAGG
GTCGGAACAGGAGAGCGCACGAGGGAGCTTCCAGGGGGAAACGCCTGGTATCTTTATAGTCCTGTCGGGT
TTCGCCACCTCTGACTTGAGCGTCGATTTTTGTGATGCTCGTCAGGGGGGCGGAGCCTATGGAAAAACGC
CAGCAACGCGGCCTTTTTACGGTTCCTGGCCTTTTGCTGGCCTTTTGCTCACATGTTCTTTCCTGCGTTA
TCCCCTGATTCTGTGGATAACCGTATTACCGCCATGCAT
